>Addgene plasmid #67692 | pToneTP | depositor full sequence | sequence record 117433 | pToneTP sequence 5527 bps
TCGCGCGTTTCGGTGATGACGGTGAAAACCTCTGACACATGCAGCTCCCGGAGACGGTCACAGCTTGTCT
GTAAGCGGATGCCGGGAGCAGACAAGCCCGTCAGGGCGCGTCAGCGGGTGTTGGCGGGTGTCGGGGCTGG
CTTAACTATGCGGCATCAGAGCAGATTGTACTGAGAGTGCACCATATGCGGTGTGAAATACCGCACAGAT
GCGTAAGGAGAAAATACCGCATCAGGCGCCATTCGCCATTCAGGCTGCGCAACTGTTGGGAAGGGCGATC
GGTGCGGGCCTCTTCGCTATTACGCCAGCTGGCGAAAGGGGGATGTGCTGCAAGGCGATTAAGTTGGGTA
ACGCCAGGGTTTTCCCAGTCACGACGTTGTAAAACGACGGCCAGTGAATTCGAGCTCGGTACCTCGCGAA
TGCATCTAGATAGCTAATACGACTCACTATAGGAGAGAATACAAGCTACTTGTTCTTTTTGCACATCTAA
AATATGGAGAAAAAAAGGTCAAAGCCATCTGGTGCCCAATTTAGAAAGAAAAGAAAAGAAGAAGAGGAGA
AAAGAGATAAAGAAAAGGGGGCACTTCTAAGATATTTTGGATCGTCTACCACTGCTCAAGATGAGACATC
TACCTCCCTGCCAGCTATCTCATCAGCCACAGTCACAGTCTCACCCCCTCAGGATGAGCTACCATCTACA
TCCTCTGCTACTCATGTAGTTCCACAGTTGTTACCTGAGCAAAGTTTTGATAGTGAGGCTGAAGACGTTG
TTCCATCTACGTCTACCCAGCTTGAGACTTCAGAAATGCCTGGTGATGAAACCCCACTGACCCCGACTGC
TGAGGACCAGCCTCTACCAACTGACCCTGCAAAGTGGCCCTCACCTCTGACTGACAGGATACGGATGGAG
CTGGTTCGAAGAGGACCAAGTAGCATACCACCTGACTTTGTTTTCCCAAGAAATGACAGTGATGGGAGAA
GTTGTCATCACCACTATTTCAGGAAGACACTAGTAAGTGGTGAAAAAATAGCAAGAACTTGGTTGATGTA
TTCAAAAGTGAAGAACAGCCTCTTTTGCTTTTGTTGCAAATTGTTTTCCAACAAAAACATTAATTTAACA
ACTTCTGGTACAGCAAACTGGAAACATGCAAGCACATACCTCACAGCACACGAAAAAAGCCCAGAACACC
TCAATTGTATGAAAGCATGGAAGGAACTGTCAGGGAGGATCAGAAGTGGGAAAACAATTGATAAGCAGGA
GATGGCACTTCTGGAAGAGGAGCGGGTGAGATGGAGAGCAGTGCTAACCCGTCTCATTGCTATTGTGCAG
TCACTGGCAGTTCGGAATTTGGCTCTAAGGGGACACACAGAAACACTGTTCACATCATCAAATGGGAATT
TTTTGAAAGAGGTTGAACTGATGGCCAGGTTTGATCCCATAATGAAAGATCATCTTAACCGTGTATTAAG
AGGAACAGCAAGTCACAACAGCTACATAGGCCATCATGTGCAGAATGAACTTATTGATTTGTTGAGCAGC
AAAATCCTATCCGCTATAGTGGATGACATCAAAAAGGCAAAATATTTTTCAATAATTCTGGACTGCACTC
TGGATATAAGCCACACAGAACAGTTGTCAGTTATAATTAGAGTGGTGTCACTGATGGAGAAGCCTCAGAT
CAGGGAACATTTTATGGGGTTTTTGGAGGCAGAGGAGTCCACAGGCCAGCACTTGGCATCCATGATCTTA
AACAGACTTGAGGAGTTAGGAATTTCTTTTGAAGACTGCAGAGGACAATCATATGATAATGGGGCAAATA
TGAAAGGCAAAAATAAGGGAGTACAAGCCAGGCTCTTAGAAAAGAATCCCCGTGCTCTGTTTTTGCCATG
CGGTGCACACACATTGAATTTAGTTGTGTGTGATGCTGCTAAGAGATCTGTTGATGCTATGAGCTACTTT
GGTGTCCTGCAAAAGCTTTACACTTTATTTTCAGCCTCTGCCCAACGATGGGCCATACTGAAGAGTCAGG
TGAGCATCACTCTAAAGTCGTGGACAGAAACAAGGTGGGAGAGCAAAATCAAAAGCATCGAGCCCATGAG
GTACCAGGGAGCTGCAGTGAGAGAGGCTTTAATAGAAGTGAGAGACAAGACCAAAGACCCAGTTATAAAG
GCTGAGGCCCAGTCTTTGTCTGAAGAGGTAGGGTCGTACCGCTTCAACATCTGCACAGTCGTATGGCATG
ACATTCTATCTACAATAAAGCATGTCAGCAAACTCATGCAGTCTCCAAATATGCATGTGGACCTAGCTGT
GAGTCTTTTGAAGAAGACTGAACAAAGTCTCCAGAGCTACAGGGCAAATGGCTTTGTGAATGCACAGATG
GCAGCCAAAGAAATGTGCAAGGAAATGAATGTCGAGGCTATTTTGAAACAAAAAAGAATAAGATCCACAA
AGTGCCAATTCTCGTATGAATCACACGATGAGCCTTTCAGTGACGCACTTAAAAAGTTGGAGGTTGAATT
TTTCAATGTTGTTGTTGATGAAGCCTTGTCAGCCATCGCGGAGAGGTTTTCCACATTGGAAGTTGTACAA
AACAGATTTGGGGTTTTGACCAATTTCCCAAGCCTTGGAGACGAGGAGCTGACGGAGCAATGCGAGGCAC
TAGGCAACATACTCCATTTTGAGAAGAACTGGGATTTGGACAGTAGAGAGCTTGTTCAGGAAATCAAGAA
CTTGCCTAACTTACCATCAACGACTCCAAGTCTCCTTGAGCTCATCTCTTTCATGTCTGATAAGGATCTA
TCAGAAATCTATCCGAACTTTTGGACTGCTCTCAGGATTGCACTCACCTTGCCAGTCACTGTGGCTCAAG
CAGAGAGGAGCTTTTCAAAACTAAAATTGATCAAGTCGTACCTGAGGTCAACAATGTCACAGGAGCGACT
CACTAACCTTGCCGTTGTTAGCATCAATCACTCAGTAGGGGAGCAGATATCATATGATGATGTTATTGAC
GAGTTTGCATCAAGAAAGGCTAGGAAGGTTAGGTTTTAGTTGGATCCAGACATGATAAGATACATTGATG
AGTTTGGACAAACCACAACTAGAATGCAGTGAAAAAAATGCTTTATTTGTGAAATTTGTGATGCTATTGC
TTTATTTGTAACCATTATAAGCTGCAATAAACAAGTTAACAACAACAATTGCATTCATTTTATGTTTCAG
GTTCAGGGGGAGGTGTGGGAGGTTTTTTATCGGATCCCGGGCCCGTCGACTGCAGAGGCCTGCATGCAAG
CTTGGCGTAATCATGGTCATAGCTGTTTCCTGTGTGAAATTGTTATCCGCTCACAATTCCACACAACATA
CGAGCCGGAAGCATAAAGTGTAAAGCCTGGGGTGCCTAATGAGTGAGCTAACTCACATTAATTGCGTTGC
GCTCACTGCCCGCTTTCCAGTCGGGAAACCTGTCGTGCCAGCTGCATTAATGAATCGGCCAACGCGCGGG
GAGAGGCGGTTTGCGTATTGGGCGCTCTTCCGCTTCCTCGCTCACTGACTCGCTGCGCTCGGTCGTTCGG
CTGCGGCGAGCGGTATCAGCTCACTCAAAGGCGGTAATACGGTTATCCACAGAATCAGGGGATAACGCAG
GAAAGAACATGTGAGCAAAAGGCCAGCAAAAGGCCAGGAACCGTAAAAAGGCCGCGTTGCTGGCGTTTTT
CCATAGGCTCCGCCCCCCTGACGAGCATCACAAAAATCGACGCTCAAGTCAGAGGTGGCGAAACCCGACA
GGACTATAAAGATACCAGGCGTTTCCCCCTGGAAGCTCCCTCGTGCGCTCTCCTGTTCCGACCCTGCCGC
TTACCGGATACCTGTCCGCCTTTCTCCCTTCGGGAAGCGTGGCGCTTTCTCATAGCTCACGCTGTAGGTA
TCTCAGTTCGGTGTAGGTCGTTCGCTCCAAGCTGGGCTGTGTGCACGAACCCCCCGTTCAGCCCGACCGC
TGCGCCTTATCCGGTAACTATCGTCTTGAGTCCAACCCGGTAAGACACGACTTATCGCCACTGGCAGCAG
CCACTGGTAACAGGATTAGCAGAGCGAGGTATGTAGGCGGTGCTACAGAGTTCTTGAAGTGGTGGCCTAA
CTACGGCTACACTAGAAGAACAGTATTTGGTATCTGCGCTCTGCTGAAGCCAGTTACCTTCGGAAAAAGA
GTTGGTAGCTCTTGATCCGGCAAACAAACCACCGCTGGTAGCGGTGGTTTTTTTGTTTGCAAGCAGCAGA
TTACGCGCAGAAAAAAAGGATCTCAAGAAGATCCTTTGATCTTTTCTACGGGGTCTGACGCTCAGTGGAA
CGAAAACTCACGTTAAGGGATTTTGGTCATGAGATTATCAAAAAGGATCTTCACCTAGATCCTTTTAAAT
TAAAAATGAAGTTTTAAATCAATCTAAAGTATATATGAGTAAACTTGGTCTGACAGTTACCAATGCTTAA
TCAGTGAGGCACCTATCTCAGCGATCTGTCTATTTCGTTCATCCATAGTTGCCTGACTCCCCGTCGTGTA
GATAACTACGATACGGGAGGGCTTACCATCTGGCCCCAGTGCTGCAATGATACCGCGAGACCCACGCTCA
CCGGCTCCAGATTTATCAGCAATAAACCAGCCAGCCGGAAGGGCCGAGCGCAGAAGTGGTCCTGCAACTT
TATCCGCCTCCATCCAGTCTATTAATTGTTGCCGGGAAGCTAGAGTAAGTAGTTCGCCAGTTAATAGTTT
GCGCAACGTTGTTGCCATTGCTACAGGCATCGTGGTGTCACGCTCGTCGTTTGGTATGGCTTCATTCAGC
TCCGGTTCCCAACGATCAAGGCGAGTTACATGATCCCCCATGTTGTGCAAAAAAGCGGTTAGCTCCTTCG
GTCCTCCGATCGTTGTCAGAAGTAAGTTGGCCGCAGTGTTATCACTCATGGTTATGGCAGCACTGCATAA
TTCTCTTACTGTCATGCCATCCGTAAGATGCTTTTCTGTGACTGGTGAGTACTCAACCAAGTCATTCTGA
GAATAGTGTATGCGGCGACCGAGTTGCTCTTGCCCGGCGTCAATACGGGATAATACCGCGCCACATAGCA
GAACTTTAAAAGTGCTCATCATTGGAAAACGTTCTTCGGGGCGAAAACTCTCAAGGATCTTACCGCTGTT
GAGATCCAGTTCGATGTAACCCACTCGTGCACCCAACTGATCTTCAGCATCTTTTACTTTCACCAGCGTT
TCTGGGTGAGCAAAAACAGGAAGGCAAAATGCCGCAAAAAAGGGAATAAGGGCGACACGGAAATGTTGAA
TACTCATACTCTTCCTTTTTCAATATTATTGAAGCATTTATCAGGGTTATTGTCTCATGAGCGGATACAT
ATTTGAATGTATTTAGAAAAATAAACAAATAGGGGTTCCGCGCACATTTCCCCGAAAAGTGCCACCTGAC
GTCTAAGAAACCATTATTATCATGACATTAACCTATAAAAATAGGCGTATCACGAGGCCCTTTCGTC
Features (pLannotate 1.2.2; 12 found; start..end, strand, type, name):
    137..236     +  misc_feature   bom (fragment): basis of mobility region from pBR322
    242..399     -  CDS            lacZα (fragment): LacZα fragment of β-galactosidase; lacZ fragment
    435..453     +  promoter       T7 promoter: promoter for bacteriophage T7 RNA polymerase
   3053..3187    -  polyA_signal   SV40 poly(A) signal: SV40 polyadenylation signal
   3330..3346    -  protein_bind   lac operator: The lac repressor binds to the lac operator to inhibit transcription in E. coli. This inhibition can be relieved by adding lactose or isopropyl-β-D-thiogalactopyranoside (IPTG). lac repressor encoded by lacI
   3354..3384    -  promoter       lac promoter: promoter for the E. coli lac operon
   3399..3420    -  protein_bind   CAP binding site: CAP binding activates transcription in the presence of cAMP. E. coli catabolite activator protein
   3433..3525    -  CDS            lacI (fragment): lac repressor; lacI; The lac repressor binds to the lac operator to inhibit transcription in E. coli. This inhibition can be relieved by adding lactose or isopropyl-β-D-thiogalactopyranoside (IPTG).
   3708..4296    -  rep_origin     ori: high-copy-number ColE1/pMB1/pBR322/pUC origin of replication
   4467..5327    -  CDS            AmpR: β-lactamase; bla; confers resistance to ampicillin, carbenicillin, and related antibiotics
   5328..5432    -  promoter       AmpR promoter: bla
   5527..35      +  CDS            rop (fragment) (across the origin): Rop protein, which maintains plasmids at low copy number; rop
