[The description below was written by a language model from this plasmid's Addgene catalogue record and pLannotate feature annotations shown in this document.]
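Description:
pToneTP is a high-copy bacterial plasmid built on the pUC57 cloning backbone and designed as a template for in vitro transcription of mRNA encoding the Tol1 transposase. It is propagated in E. coli through the ColE1/pUC-type origin of replication and selected with ampicillin via the β-lactamase (AmpR) gene and its native promoter. The remaining annotated backbone elements are remnants of the cloning vector rather than functional parts of the payload. These include lacZα and lacI fragments, the lac promoter, operator and CAP binding site, and short bom and rop fragments.

The functional arrangement is a T7 promoter located just upstream of a roughly 2.6 kb region that the automated annotation leaves unlabelled. An SV40 polyadenylation signal, annotated on the opposite strand to the T7 promoter, follows this region. The unannotated interval is where the Tol1 transposase insert named in the catalogue entry presumably lies, although the feature table does not identify the coding sequence or its exact boundaries. The record also does not give the species of origin or any tags. T7 RNA polymerase can therefore be used to synthesise transposase transcripts from this plasmid in vitro.

Such mRNA is typically co-delivered with a donor construct carrying Tol1 transposon ends, so that transiently expressed transposase catalyses genomic integration of the donor cargo without the enzyme gene itself being integrated. The associated publication concerns lymphatic vessel development, which is consistent with use of the plasmid in generating transgenic animals. However, the record does not specify the recipient organism or the donor vectors.
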