Addgene plasmid #67692: pToneTP
Purpose: For in vitro transcription of mRNA encoding Tol1 Transposase
Depositing lab: Nathan Lawson. Depositing organization: University of Massachusetts, Worcester. Publication: Vegfc acts through ERK to induce sprouting and differentiation of trunk lymphatic progenitors. Shin M, Male I, Beane TJ, Villefranc JA, Kok FO, Zhu LJ, Lawson ND. Development. 2016 Oct 15;143(20):3785-3795. Epub 2016 Sep 12. 10.1242/dev.137901 PubMed 27621059.
Backbone
  Vector backbone: pUC57
Growth in bacteria
  Bacterial resistance: Ampicillin, 100 μg/mL
  Growth temperature: 37°C
  Growth strain: Top10
  Copy number: High Copy
Gene/Insert
  Gene/Insert name: Tol1 transposase
Terms and licenses: Academic/Nonprofit Terms; Industry Terms: Not Available to Industry
How to cite: pToneTP was a gift from Nathan Lawson (Addgene plasmid # 67692 ; http://n2t.net/addgene:67692 ; RRID:Addgene_67692)
