>Addgene plasmid #67692 | pToneTP | addgene partial sequence | sequence record 120270 | M13pUC-Fwd 5'-CCCAGTCACGACGTTGTAAAACG-3'
CGCGAATGCATCTAGATAGCTAATACGACTCACTATAGGAGAGAATACAAGCTACTTGTTCTTTTTGCAC
ATCTAAAATATGGAGAAAAAAAGGTCAAAGCCATCTGGTGCCCAATTTAGAAAGAAAAGAAAAGAAGAAG
AGGAGAAAAGAGATAAAGAAAAGGGGGCACTTCTAAGATATTTTGGATCGTCTACCACTGCTCAAGATGA
GACATCTACCTCCCTGCCAGCTATCTCATCAGCCACAGTCACAGTCTCACCCCCTCAGGATGAGCTACCA
TCTACATCCTCTGCTACTCATGTAGTTCCACAGTTGTTACCTGAGCAAAGTTTTGATAGTGAGGCTGAAG
ACGTTGTTCCATCTACGTCTACCCAGCTTGAGACTTCAGAAATGCCTGGTGATGAAACCCCACTGACCCC
GACTGCTGAGGACCAGCCTCTACCAACTGACCCTGCAAAGTGGCCCTCACCTCTGACTGACAGGATACGG
ATGGAGCTGGTTCGAAGAGGACCAAGTAGCATACCACCTGACTTTGTTTTCCCAAGAAATGACAGTGATG
GGAGAAGTTGTCATCACCACTATTTCAGGAAGACACTAGTAAGTGGTGAAAAAATAGCAAGAACTTGGTT
GATGTATTCAAAAGTGAAGAACAGCCTCTTTTGCTTTTGTTGCAAATTGTTTTCCAACAAAAACATTAAT
TTAACAACTTCTGGTACAGCAAACTGGAAACATGCAAGCACATACCTCACAGCACACGAAAAAAGCCCAG
AACACCTCAATTGTATGAAAGCATGGAAGGAACTGTCAGGGAGGATCAGAAGTGGGAAAACAATTGATAA
GCAGGAGATGGCACTTCTGGAAGAGGAGCGGGTGAGATGGAGAGCAGTGCTAACCCGTCTCATTGCTATT
GTGCAGTCACTGGCAGTTCG
