>Addgene plasmid #67692 | pToneTP | addgene partial sequence | sequence record 120533 | EBV-rev 5'-GTGGTTTGTCCAAACTCATC-3'
ACCTAACCTTCCTAGCCTTTCTTGATGCAAACTCGTCAATAACATCATCATATGATATCTGCTCCCCTAC
TGAGTGATTGATGCTAACAACGGCAAGGTTAGTGAGTCGCTCCTGTGACATTGTTGACCTCAGGTACGAC
TTGATCAATTTTAGTTTTGAAAAGCTCCTCTCTGCTTGAGCCACAGTGACTGGCAAGGTGAGTGCAATCC
TGAGAGCAGTCCAAAAGTTCGGATAGATTTCTGATAGATCCTTATCAGACATGAAAGAGATGAGCTCAAG
GAGACTTGGAGTCGTTGATGGTAAGTTAGGCAAGTTCTTGATTTCCTGAACAAGCTCTCTACTGTCCAAA
TCCCAGTTCTTCTCAAAATGGAGTATGTTGCCTAGTGCCTCGCATTGCTCCGTCAGCTCCTCGTCTCCAA
GGCTTGGGAAATTGGTCAAAACCCCAAATCTGTTTTGTACAACTTCCAATGTGGAAAACCTCTCCGCGAT
GGCTGACAAGGCTTCATCAACAACAACATTGAAAAATTCAACCTCCAACTTTTTAAGTGCGTCACTGAAA
GGCTCATCGTGTGATTCATACGAGAATTGGCACTTTGTGGATCTTATTCTTTTTTGTTTCAAAATAGCCT
CGACATTCATTTCCTTGCACATTTCTTTGGCTGCCATCTGTGCATTCACAAAGCCATTTGCCCTGTAGCT
CTGGAGACTTTGTTCAGTCTTCTTCAAAAGACTCACAGCTAGGTCCACATGCATATTTGGAGACTGCATG
AGTTTGCTGACATGCTTTATTGTAGATAGAATGTCATGCCATACGACTGTGCAGATGTTGAAGCGGTACG
ACC
